>Addgene plasmid #58766 | pX330A-1x2 | addgene full sequence | sequence record 449885 | Addgene Long Read Sequencing Result
AGGTACCCGTTACATAACTTACGGTAAATGGCCCGCCTGGCTGACCGCCCAACGACCCCCGCCCATTGAC
GTCAATAGTAACGCCAATAGGGACTTTCCATTGACGTCAATGGGTGGAGTATTTACGGTAAACTGCCCAC
TTGGCAGTACATCAAGTGTATCATATGCCAAGTACGCCCCCTATTGACGTCAATGACGGTAAATGGCCCG
CCTGGCATTGTGCCCAGTACATGACCTTATGGGACTTTCCTACTTGGCAGTACATCTACGTATTAGTCAT
CGCTATTACCATGGTCGAGGTGAGCCCCACGTTCTGCTTCACTCTCCCCATCTCCCCCCCCCTCCCCACC
CCCAATTTTGTATTTATTTATTTTTTAATTATTTTGTGCAGCGATGGGGGCGGGGGGGGGGGGGGGGGGC
GCGCGCCAGGCGGGGCGGGGCGGGGCGAGGGGCGGGGCGGGGCGAGGCGGAGAGGTGCGGCGGCAGCCAA
TCAGAGCGGCGCGCTCCGAAAGTTTCCTTTTATGGCGAGGCGGCGGCGGCGGCGGCCCTATAAAAAGCGA
AGCGCGCGGCGGGCGGGAGTCGCTGCGCGCTGCCTTCGCCCCGTGCCCCGCTCCGCCGCCGCCTCGCGCC
GCCCGCCCCGGCTCTGACTGACCGCGTTACTCCCACAGGTGAGCGGGCGGGACGGCCCTTCTCCTCCGGG
CTGTAATTAGCTGAGCAAGAGGTAAGGGTTTAAGGGATGGTTGGTTGGTGGGGTATTAATGTTTAATTAC
CTGGAGCACCTGCCTGAAATCACTTTTTTTCAGGTTGGACCGGTGCCACCATGGACTATAAGGACCACGA
CGGAGACTACAAGGATCATGATATTGATTACAAAGACGATGACGATAAGATGGCCCCAAAGAAGAAGCGG
AAGGTCGGTATCCACGGAGTCCCAGCAGCCGACAAGAAGTACAGCATCGGCCTGGACATCGGCACCAACT
CTGTGGGCTGGGCCGTGATCACCGACGAGTACAAGGTGCCCAGCAAGAAATTCAAGGTGCTGGGCAACAC
CGACCGGCACAGCATCAAGAAGAACCTGATCGGAGCCCTGCTGTTCGACAGCGGCGAAACAGCCGAGGCC
ACCCGGCTGAAGAGAACCGCCAGAAGAAGATACACCAGACGGAAGAACCGGATCTGCTATCTGCAAGAGA
TCTTCAGCAACGAGATGGCCAAGGTGGACGACAGCTTCTTCCACAGACTGGAAGAGTCCTTCCTGGTGGA
AGAGGATAAGAAGCACGAGCGGCACCCCATCTTCGGCAACATCGTGGACGAGGTGGCCTACCACGAGAAG
TACCCCACCATCTACCACCTGAGAAAGAAACTGGTGGACAGCACCGACAAGGCCGACCTGCGGCTGATCT
ATCTGGCCCTGGCCCACATGATCAAGTTCCGGGGCCACTTCCTGATCGAGGGCGACCTGAACCCCGACAA
CAGCGACGTGGACAAGCTGTTCATCCAGCTGGTGCAGACCTACAACCAGCTGTTCGAGGAAAACCCCATC
AACGCCAGCGGCGTGGACGCCAAGGCCATCCTGTCTGCCAGACTGAGCAAGAGCAGACGGCTGGAAAATC
TGATCGCCCAGCTGCCCGGCGAGAAGAAGAATGGCCTGTTCGGAAACCTGATTGCCCTGAGCCTGGGCCT
GACCCCCAACTTCAAGAGCAACTTCGACCTGGCCGAGGATGCCAAACTGCAGCTGAGCAAGGACACCTAC
GACGACGACCTGGACAACCTGCTGGCCCAGATCGGCGACCAGTACGCCGACCTGTTTCTGGCCGCCAAGA
ACCTGTCCGACGCCATCCTGCTGAGCGACATCCTGAGAGTGAACACCGAGATCACCAAGGCCCCCCTGAG
CGCCTCTATGATCAAGAGATACGACGAGCACCACCAGGACCTGACCCTGCTGAAAGCTCTCGTGCGGCAG
CAGCTGCCTGAGAAGTACAAAGAGATTTTCTTCGACCAGAGCAAGAACGGCTACGCCGGCTACATTGACG
GCGGAGCCAGCCAGGAAGAGTTCTACAAGTTCATCAAGCCCATCCTGGAAAAGATGGACGGCACCGAGGA
ACTGCTCGTGAAGCTGAACAGAGAGGACCTGCTGCGGAAGCAGCGGACCTTCGACAACGGCAGCATCCCC
CACCAGATCCACCTGGGAGAGCTGCACGCCATTCTGCGGCGGCAGGAAGATTTTTACCCATTCCTGAAGG
ACAACCGGGAAAAGATCGAGAAGATCCTGACCTTCCGCATCCCCTACTACGTGGGCCCTCTGGCCAGGGG
AAACAGCAGATTCGCCTGGATGACCAGAAAGAGCGAGGAAACCATCACCCCCTGGAACTTCGAGGAAGTG
GTGGACAAGGGCGCTTCCGCCCAGAGCTTCATCGAGCGGATGACCAACTTCGATAAGAACCTGCCCAACG
AGAAGGTGCTGCCCAAGCACAGCCTGCTGTACGAGTACTTCACCGTGTATAACGAGCTGACCAAAGTGAA
ATACGTGACCGAGGGAATGAGAAAGCCCGCCTTCCTGAGCGGCGAGCAGAAAAAGGCCATCGTGGACCTG
CTGTTCAAGACCAACCGGAAAGTGACCGTGAAGCAGCTGAAAGAGGACTACTTCAAGAAAATCGAGTGCT
TCGACTCCGTGGAAATCTCCGGCGTGGAAGATCGGTTCAACGCCTCCCTGGGCACATACCACGATCTGCT
GAAAATTATCAAGGACAAGGACTTCCTGGACAATGAGGAAAACGAGGACATTCTGGAAGATATCGTGCTG
ACCCTGACACTGTTTGAGGACAGAGAGATGATCGAGGAACGGCTGAAAACCTATGCCCACCTGTTCGACG
ACAAAGTGATGAAGCAGCTGAAGCGGCGGAGATACACCGGCTGGGGCAGGCTGAGCCGGAAGCTGATCAA
CGGCATCCGGGACAAGCAGTCCGGCAAGACAATCCTGGATTTCCTGAAGTCCGACGGCTTCGCCAACAGA
AACTTCATGCAGCTGATCCACGACGACAGCCTGACCTTTAAAGAGGACATCCAGAAAGCCCAGGTGTCCG
GCCAGGGCGATAGCCTGCACGAGCACATTGCCAATCTGGCCGGCAGCCCCGCCATTAAGAAGGGCATCCT
GCAGACAGTGAAGGTGGTGGACGAGCTCGTGAAAGTGATGGGCCGGCACAAGCCCGAGAACATCGTGATC
GAAATGGCCAGAGAGAACCAGACCACCCAGAAGGGACAGAAGAACAGCCGCGAGAGAATGAAGCGGATCG
AAGAGGGCATCAAAGAGCTGGGCAGCCAGATCCTGAAAGAACACCCCGTGGAAAACACCCAGCTGCAGAA
CGAGAAGCTGTACCTGTACTACCTGCAGAATGGGCGGGATATGTACGTGGACCAGGAACTGGACATCAAC
CGGCTGTCCGACTACGATGTGGACCATATCGTGCCTCAGAGCTTTCTGAAGGACGACTCCATCGACAACA
AGGTGCTGACCAGAAGCGACAAGAACCGGGGCAAGAGCGACAACGTGCCCTCCGAAGAGGTCGTGAAGAA
GATGAAGAACTACTGGCGGCAGCTGCTGAACGCCAAGCTGATTACCCAGAGAAAGTTCGACAATCTGACC
AAGGCCGAGAGAGGCGGCCTGAGCGAACTGGATAAGGCCGGCTTCATCAAGAGACAGCTGGTGGAAACCC
GGCAGATCACAAAGCACGTGGCACAGATCCTGGACTCCCGGATGAACACTAAGTACGACGAGAATGACAA
GCTGATCCGGGAAGTGAAAGTGATCACCCTGAAGTCCAAGCTGGTGTCCGATTTCCGGAAGGATTTCCAG
TTTTACAAAGTGCGCGAGATCAACAACTACCACCACGCCCACGACGCCTACCTGAACGCCGTCGTGGGAA
CCGCCCTGATCAAAAAGTACCCTAAGCTGGAAAGCGAGTTCGTGTACGGCGACTACAAGGTGTACGACGT
GCGGAAGATGATCGCCAAGAGCGAGCAGGAAATCGGCAAGGCTACCGCCAAGTACTTCTTCTACAGCAAC
ATCATGAACTTTTTCAAGACCGAGATTACCCTGGCCAACGGCGAGATCCGGAAGCGGCCTCTGATCGAGA
CAAACGGCGAAACCGGGGAGATCGTGTGGGATAAGGGCCGGGATTTTGCCACCGTGCGGAAAGTGCTGAG
CATGCCCCAAGTGAATATCGTGAAAAAGACCGAGGTGCAGACAGGCGGCTTCAGCAAAGAGTCTATCCTG
CCCAAGAGGAACAGCGATAAGCTGATCGCCAGAAAGAAGGACTGGGACCCTAAGAAGTACGGCGGCTTCG
ACAGCCCCACCGTGGCCTATTCTGTGCTGGTGGTGGCCAAAGTGGAAAAGGGCAAGTCCAAGAAACTGAA
GAGTGTGAAAGAGCTGCTGGGGATCACCATCATGGAAAGAAGCAGCTTCGAGAAGAATCCCATCGACTTT
CTGGAAGCCAAGGGCTACAAAGAAGTGAAAAAGGACCTGATCATCAAGCTGCCTAAGTACTCCCTGTTCG
AGCTGGAAAACGGCCGGAAGAGAATGCTGGCCTCTGCCGGCGAACTGCAGAAGGGAAACGAACTGGCCCT
GCCCTCCAAATATGTGAACTTCCTGTACCTGGCCAGCCACTATGAGAAGCTGAAGGGCTCCCCCGAGGAT
AATGAGCAGAAACAGCTGTTTGTGGAACAGCACAAGCACTACCTGGACGAGATCATCGAGCAGATCAGCG
AGTTCTCCAAGAGAGTGATCCTGGCCGACGCTAATCTGGACAAAGTGCTGTCCGCCTACAACAAGCACCG
GGATAAGCCCATCAGAGAGCAGGCCGAGAATATCATCCACCTGTTTACCCTGACCAATCTGGGAGCCCCT
GCCGCCTTCAAGTACTTTGACACCACCATCGACCGGAAGAGGTACACCAGCACCAAAGAGGTGCTGGACG
CCACCCTGATCCACCAGAGCATCACCGGCCTGTACGAGACACGGATCGACCTGTCTCAGCTGGGAGGCGA
CAAAAGGCCGGCGGCCACGAAAAAGGCCGGCCAGGCAAAAAAGAAAAAGTAAGAATTCCTAGAGCTCGCT
GATCAGCCTCGACTGTGCCTTCTAGTTGCCAGCCATCTGTTGTTTGCCCCTCCCCCGTGCCTTCCTTGAC
CCTGGAAGGTGCCACTCCCACTGTCCTTTCCTAATAAAATGAGGAAATTGCATCGCATTGTCTGAGTAGG
TGTCATTCTATTCTGGGGGGTGGGGTGGGGCAGGACAGCAAGGGGGAGGATTGGGAAGAGAATAGCAGGC
ATGCTGGGGAGCGGCCGCAGGAACCCCTAGTGATGGAGTTGGCCACTCCCTCTCTGCGCGCTCGCTCGCT
CACTGAGGCCGGGCGACCAAAGGTCGCCCGACGCCCGGGCTTTGCCCGGGCGGCCTCAGTGAGCGAGCGA
GCGCGCAGCTGCCTGCAGGGGCGCCTGATGCGGTATTTTCTCCTTACGCATCTGTGCGGTATTTCACACC
GCATA
[95 nt withheld, positions 5536-5630]
T
[46 nt withheld, positions 5632-5677]
C
[141 nt withheld, positions 5679-5819]
CCTTTGACGTTGGAGTCCACGTTCTTT
[37 nt withheld, positions 5847-5883]
ACTCTATCTCGGGCTATTCTTTTGATTTATAAGGGATTTTGCCGATTTCGGTCTATTGGTTAAAAAATGA
GCTGATTTAACAAAAATTTAACGCGAATTTTAACAAAATATTAACGTTTACAATTTTATGGTGCACTCTC
AGTACAATCTGCTCTGATGCCGCATAGTTAAGCCAGCCCCGACACCCGCCAACACCCGCTGACGCGCCCT
GACGGGCTTGTCTGCTCCCGGCATCCGCTTACAGACAAGCTGTGACCGTCTCCGGGAGCTGCATGTGTCA
GAGGTTTTCACCGTCATCACCGAAACGCGCGAGACGAAAGGGCCTCGTGATACGCCTATTTTTATAGGTT
AATGTCATGATAATAATGGTTTCTTAGACGTCAGGTGGCACTTTTCGGGGAAATGTGCGCGGAACCCCTA
TTTGTTTATTTTTCTAAATACATTCAAATATGTATCCGCTCATGAGACAATAACCCTGATAAATGCTTCA
ATAATATTGAAAAAGGAAGAGTATGAGTATTCAACATTTCCGTGTCGCCCTTATTCCCTTTTTTGCGGCA
TTTTGCCTTCCTGTTTTTGCTCACCCAGAAACGCTGGTGAAAGTAAAAGATGCTGAAGATCAGTTGGGTG
CACGAGTGGGTTACATCGAACTGGATCTCAACAGCGGTAAGATCCTTGAGAGTTTTCGCCCCGAAGAACG
TTTTCCAATGATGAGCACTTTTAAAGTTCTGCTATGTGGCGCGGTATTATCCCGTATTGACGCCGGGCAA
GAGCAACTCGGTCGCCGCATACACTATTCTCAGAATGACTTGGTTGAGTACTCACCAGTCACAGAAAAGC
ATCTTACGGATGGCATGACAGTAAGAGAATTATGCAGTGCTGCCATAACCATGAGTGATAACACTGCGGC
CAACTTACTTCTGACAACGATCGGAGGACCGAAGGAGCTAACCGCTTTTTTGCACAACATGGGGGATCAT
GTAACTCGCCTTGATCGTTGGGAACCGGAGCTGAATGAAGCCATACCAAACGACGAGCGTGACACCACGA
TGCCTGTAGCAATGGCAACAACGTTGCGCAAACTATTAACTGGCGAACTACTTACTCTAGCTTCCCGGCA
ACAATTAATAGACTGGATGGAGGCGGATAAAGTTGCAGGACCACTTCTGCGCTCGGCCCTTCCGGCTGGC
TGGTTTATTGCTGATAAATCTGGAGCCGGTGAGCGTGGAAGCCGCGGTATCATTGCAGCACTGGGGCCAG
ATGGTAAGCCCTCCCGTATCGTAGTTATCTACACGACGGGGAGTCAGGCAACTATGGATGAACGAAATAG
ACAGATCGCTGAGATAGGTGCCTCACTGATTAAGCATTGGTAACTGTCAGACCAAGTTTACTCATATATA
CTTTAGATTGATTTAAAACTTCATTTTTAATTTAAAAGGATCTAGGTGAAGATCCTTTTTGATAATCTCA
TGACCAAAATCCCTTAACGTGAGTTTTCGTTCCACTGAGCGTCAGACCCCGTAGAAAAGATCAAAGGATC
TTCTTGAGATCCTTTTTTTCTGCGCGTAATCTGCTGCTTGCAAACAAAAAAACCACCGCTACCAGCGGTG
GTTTGTTTGCCGGATCAAGAGCTACCAACTCTTTTTCCGAAGGTAACTGGCTTCAGCAGAGCGCAGATAC
CAAATACTGTTCTTCTAGTGTAGCCGTAGTTAGGCCACCACTTCAAGAACTCTGTAGCACCGCCTACATA
CCTCGCTCTGCTAATCCTGTTACCAGTGGCTGCTGCCAGTGGCGATAAGTCGTGTCTTACCGGGTTGGAC
TCAAGACGATAGTTACCGGATAAGGCGCAGCGGTCGGGCTGAACGGGGGGTTCGTGCACACAGCCCAGCT
TGGAGCGAACGACCTACACCGAACTGAGATACCTACAGCGTGAGCTATGAGAAAGCGCCACGCTTCCCGA
AGGGAGAAAGGCGGACAGGTATCCGGTAAGCGGCAGGGTCGGAACAGGAGAGCGCACGAGGGAGCTTCCA
GGGGGAAACGCCTGGTATCTTTATAGTCCTGTCGGGTTTCGCCACCTCTGACTTGAGCGTCGATTTTTGT
GATGCTCGTCAGGGGGGCGGAGCCTATGGAAAAACGCCAGCAACGCGGCCTTTTTACGGTTCCTGGCCTT
TTGCTGGCCTTTTGCTCACATGTGAGGGCCTATTTCCCATGATTCCTTCATATTTGCATATACGATACAA
GGCTGTTAGAGAGATAATTGGAATTAATTTGACTGTAAACACAAAGATATTAGTACAAAATACGTGACGT
AGAAAGTAATAATTTCTTGGGTAGTTTGCAGTTTTAAAATTATGTTTTAAAATGGACTATCATATGCTTA
CCGTAACTTGAAAGTATTTCGATTTCTTGGCTTTATATATCTTGTGGAAAGGACGAAACACCGGGTCTTC
GAGAAGACCTGTTTTAGAGCTAGAAATAGCAAGTTAAAATAAGGCTAGTCCGTTATCAACTTGAAAAAGT
GGCACCGAGTCGGTGCTTTTTTGTTTTAGAGCTAGAAATAGCAAGTTAAAATAAGGCTAGTCCGTTTTTA
GCGCGTGCGCCAATTCTGCAGACAAATGGCTCTAGAGACCGGCGCCGCTACAGGGCGCGTCCCATTCGCC
ATTCAGGCTGCGCAACTGTTGGGAAGGGCGATCGGTGCGGGCCTCTTCGCTATTACGCCAGCTGGCGAAA
GGGGGATGTGCTGCAAGGCGATTAAGTTGGGTAACGCCAGGGTTTTCCCAGTCACGACGTTGTAAAACGA
CGGCCAGTGAGCGCGCGTAATACGACTCACTATAGGGCGAATTGGGTACCGGGCCCCCCCTCGAGGTCCT
CCAGCTTTTGTTCCCTTTAGTGAGGGTTAATTGCGCGCTTGGCGTAATCATGGTCATAGCTGTTTCCTGT
GTGAAATTGTTATCCGCTCACAATTCCACACAACATACGAGCCGGAAGCATAAAGTGTAAAGCCTGGGGT
GCCTAATGAGTGAGCTAACTCACATTAATTGCGTTGCGCTCACTGCCCGCTTTCCACCGGTGGTCTCTTC
TAG
Features (pLannotate 1.2.2; 26 found; start..end, strand, type, name):
      8..293     +  enhancer       CMV enhancer: human cytomegalovirus immediate early enhancer; contains an 18-bp deletion relative to the standard CMV enhancer
    295..575     +  promoter       chicken β-actin promoter: No description available
    576..803     +  intron         hybrid intron: hybrid between chicken β-actin (CBA) and minute virus of mice (MMV) introns (Gray et al., 2011)
    941..2542    +  CDS            Cas9(N): N-terminal portion of Streptococcus pyogenes Cas9 (Zetsche et al., 2015)
   2543..5041    +  CDS            Cas9(C): C-terminal portion of Streptococcus pyogenes Cas9 (Zetsche et al., 2015)
   5042..5089    +  CDS            nucleoplasmin NLS: bipartite nuclear localization signal from nucleoplasmin
   5123..5234    +  polyA_signal   bGH poly(A) signal: bovine growth hormone polyadenylation signal
   5339..5479    +  repeat_region  AAV2 ITR: inverted terminal repeat of adeno-associated virus serotype 2 inverted
   5484..5535    -  misc_feature   bom (fragment): basis of mobility region from pBR322
   5554..6009    +  rep_origin     f1 ori (sequence partly withheld): f1 bacteriophage origin of replication; arrow indicates direction of (+) strand synthesis
   6010..6059    -  misc_feature   bom (fragment): basis of mobility region from pBR322
   6161..6196    -  CDS            rop (fragment): Rop protein, which maintains plasmids at low copy number; rop
   6291..6395    +  promoter       AmpR promoter: bla
   6396..7256    +  CDS            AmpR: β-lactamase; bla; confers resistance to ampicillin, carbenicillin, and related antibiotics
   7427..8015    +  rep_origin     ori: high-copy-number ColE1/pMB1/pBR322/pUC origin of replication
   8077..8317    +  promoter       U6 promoter: RNA polymerase III promoter for human U6 snRNA
   8344..8419    +  misc_RNA       gRNA scaffold: guide RNA scaffold for the Streptococcus pyogenes CRISPR/Cas9 system
   8426..8469    +  misc_RNA       gRNA scaffold (fragment): guide RNA scaffold for the Streptococcus pyogenes CRISPR/Cas9 system
   8515..8533    -  rep_origin     f1 ori (fragment): f1 bacteriophage origin of replication; arrow indicates direction of (+) strand synthesis
   8538..8693    -  CDS            lacZα (fragment): LacZα fragment of β-galactosidase; lacZ fragment
   8701..8719    +  promoter       T7 promoter: promoter for bacteriophage T7 RNA polymerase
   8728..8751    -  misc_feature   MCS (fragment): pBluescript multiple cloning site
   8767..8785    -  promoter       T3 promoter: promoter for bacteriophage T3 RNA polymerase
   8830..8846    -  protein_bind   lac operator: The lac repressor binds to the lac operator to inhibit transcription in E. coli. This inhibition can be relieved by adding lactose or isopropyl-β-D-thiogalactopyranoside (IPTG). lac repressor encoded by lacI
   8854..8884    -  promoter       lac promoter: promoter for the E. coli lac operon
   8899..8920    -  protein_bind   CAP binding site: CAP binding activates transcription in the presence of cAMP. E. coli catabolite activator protein
