[The description below was written by a language model from this plasmid's Addgene catalogue record and pLannotate feature annotations shown in this document.]
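Description:
pX330A-1x2 is a mammalian expression CRISPR plasmid that delivers humanized Streptococcus pyogenes Cas9 nuclease together with a guide RNA cassette from a single vector. It is derived in part from an earlier Cas9/gRNA vector and belongs to an all-in-one system developed for multiplex genome engineering in human cells. In bacteria it is maintained at high copy through a pUC-type ColE1 origin and selected with ampicillin via the β-lactamase gene. An f1 phage origin is also present, along with short remnants of pBR322 bom and rop sequences.

Cas9 is driven by the CBh promoter, which the annotation resolves into a CMV enhancer, the chicken β-actin promoter and a hybrid CBA/MVM intron. The catalogue lists an N-terminal 3xFLAG tag, which was not called as a separate feature but would fit in the unannotated gap upstream of the Cas9 coding region. The coding sequence ends in a nucleoplasmin bipartite nuclear localization signal and is followed by a bGH polyadenylation signal. A single AAV2 ITR lies downstream, which appears to be a leftover of the parent backbone rather than a functional packaging arrangement. Separately, a human U6 RNA polymerase III promoter precedes an SpCas9 gRNA scaffold, with a short gap between them where a target-specific spacer would be expected to go; the record does not state the cloning method.

Just after the scaffold lies a lacZα fragment with lac promoter/operator elements, T7 and T3 promoters and a partial pBluescript multiple cloning site. This may be a replaceable stuffer for adding further gRNA cassettes, in keeping with the multiplex purpose, though the record does not say so.
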