Addgene plasmid #58766: pX330A-1x2
Purpose: Expresses Cas9 nuclease and gRNA
Depositing lab: Takashi Yamamoto. Depositing organization: Hiroshima University. Publication: Multiplex genome engineering in human cells using all-in-one CRISPR/Cas9 vector system. Sakuma T, Nishikawa A, Kume S, Chayama K, Yamamoto T. Sci Rep. 2014 Jun 23;4:5400. doi: 10.1038/srep05400. PubMed 24954249.
Backbone
  Vector backbone: pUC ori vector
  Vector type: Mammalian Expression, CRISPR
Growth in bacteria
  Bacterial resistance: Ampicillin, 100 μg/mL
  Growth temperature: 37°C
  Growth strain: Stbl3
  Copy number: High Copy
Gene/Insert
  Gene/Insert name: humanized S. pyogenes Cas9 nuclease (alt names: SpCas9; hSpCas9)
  Species: S. pyogenes
  Insert size (bp): 4272
  Promoter: CBh
  Tag / fusion protein: 3xFLAG (N terminal on insert)
  Cloning method: Unknown
  Sequencing primers: 5′ T7 (TAATACGACTCACTATAGGG); 3′ T3 (GCAATTAACCCTCACTAAAGG)
Resource information
  A portion of this plasmid was derived from a plasmid made by: Feng Zhang
Terms and licenses: Academic/Nonprofit Terms; Industry Terms: Not Available to Industry
How to cite: pX330A-1x2 was a gift from Takashi Yamamoto (Addgene plasmid # 58766 ; http://n2t.net/addgene:58766 ; RRID:Addgene_58766)
