>Addgene plasmid #58766 | pX330A-1x2 | addgene partial sequence | sequence record 92631 | pCBhProF2 5'-agggtttaagggatggttgg-3'
ATAAGGACCACGACGGAGACTACAAGGATCATGATATTGATTACAAAGACGATGACGATAAGATGGCCCC
AAAGAAGAAGCGGAAGGTCGGTATCCACGGAGTCCCAGCAGCCGACAAGAAGTACAGCATCGGCCTGGAC
ATCGGCACCAACTCTGTGGGCTGGGCCGTGATCACCGACGAGTACAAGGTGCCCAGCAAGAAATTCAAGG
TGCTGGGCAACACCGACCGGCACAGCATCAT
