>Addgene plasmid #58766 | pX330A-1x2 | addgene partial sequence | sequence record 151233 | StrepPyoCas9-5UTR-F  5'-CGGTGCCACTTTTTCAAGTTG-3'
TTTCTAGCTCTAAAACAGGTCTTCTCGAAGACCCGGTGTTTCGTCCTTTCCACAAGATATATAAAGCCAA
GAAATCGAAATACTTTCAAGTTACGGTAAGCATATGATAGTCCATTTTAAAACATAATTTTAAAACTGCA
AACTACCCAAGAAATTATTACTTTCTACGTCACGTATTTTGTACTAATATCTTTGTGTTTACAGTCAAAT
TAATTCCAATTATCTCTCTAACAGCCTTGTATCGTATATGCAAATATGAAGGAATCATGGGAAATAGGCC
CTCACATGTGAGCAAAAGGCCAGCAAAAGGCCAGGAACCGTAAAAAGGCCGCGTTGCTGGCGTTTTTCCA
TAGGCTCCGCCCCCCTGACGAGCATCACAAAAATCGACGCTCAAGTCAGAGGTGGCGAAACCCGACAGGA
CTATAAAGATACCAGGCGTTTCCCCCTGGAAGCTCCCTCGTGCGCTCTCCTGTTCCGACCCTGCCGCTTA
CCGGATACCTGTCCGCCTTTCTCCCTTCGGGAAGCGTGGCGCTTTCTCATAGCTCACGCTGTAGGTATCT
CAGTTCGGTGTAGGTCGTTCGCTCCAAGCTGGGCTGTGTGCACGAACCCCCCGTTCAGCCCGACCGCTGC
GCCTTATCCGGTAACTATCGTCTTGAGTCCAACCCGGTAAGACACGACTTATCGCCACTGGCAGCAGCCA
CTGGTAACAGGATTAGCAGAGCGAGGTATGTAGGCGGTGCTACAGAGTTCTTGAAGTGGTGGCCTAACTA
CGGCTACACTAGAAG
