>Addgene plasmid #58766 | pX330A-1x2 | addgene partial sequence | sequence record 151234 | pBR322ori-F 5'-GGGAAACGCCTGGTATCTTT-3'
CCTCTGACTTGAGCGTCGATTTTTGTGATGCTCGTCAGGGGGGCGGAGCCTATGGAAAAACGCCAGCAAC
GCGGCCTTTTTACGGTTCCTGGCCTTTTGCTGGCCTTTTGCTCACATGTGAGGGCCTATTTCCCATGATT
CCTTCATATTTGCATATACGATACAAGGCTGTTAGAGAGATAATTGGAATTAATTTGACTGTAAACACAA
AGATATTAGTACAAAATACGTGACGTAGAAAGTAATAATTTCTTGGGTAGTTTGCAGTTTTAAAATTATG
TTTTAAAATGGACTATCATATGCTTACCGTAACTTGAAAGTATTTCGATTTCTTGGCTTTATATATCTTG
TGGAAAGGACGAAACACCGGGTCTTCGAGAAGACCTGTTTTAGAGCTAGAAATAGCAAGTTAAAATAAGG
CTAGTCCGTTATCAACTTGAAAAAGTGGCACCGAGTCGGTGCTTTTTTGTTTTAGAGCTAGAAATAGCAA
GTTAAAATAAGGCTAGTCCGTTTTTAGCGCGTGCGCCAATTCTGCAGACAAATGGCTCTAGAGACCGGCG
CCGCTACAGGGCGCGTCCCATTCGCCATTCAGGCTGCGCAACTGTTGGGAAGGGCGATCGGTGCGGGCCT
CTTCGCTATTACGCCAGCTGGCGAAAGGGGGATGTGCTGCAAGGCGATTAAGTTGGGTAACGCCAGGGTT
TTCCCAGTCACGACGTTGTAAAACGACGGCCAGTGAGCGCGCGTAATACGACTCACTATAGGGCGAATTG
GGTACCGGGCCCCCCCTCGAGGTCCTCCAGCTTTTGTTCCCTTTAGTGAGGGTTAATTGCGCGCTTGGCG
TAATCATGGTCATAGCTGTTT
