>Addgene plasmid #58766 | pX330A-1x2 | addgene partial sequence | sequence record 153350 | CAGenhancer-F 5'-GGGCGTACTTGGCATATGAT-3'
AATACTCCACCCATTGACGTCAATGGAAAGTCCCTATTGGCGTTACTATTGACGTCAATGGGCGGGGGTC
GTTGGGCGGTCAGCCAGGCGGGCCATTTACCGTAAGTTATGTAACGGGTACCTCTAGAAGAGACCACCGG
TGGAAAGCGGGCAGTGAGCGCAACGCAATTAATGTGAGTTAGCTCACTCATTAGGCACCCCAGGCTTTAC
ACTTTATGCTTCCGGCTCGTATGTTGTGTGGAATTGTGAGCGGATAACAATTTCACACAGGAAACAGCTA
TGACCATGATTACGCCAAGCGCGCAATTAACCCTCACTAAAGGGAACAAAAGCTGGAGGACCTCGAGGGG
GGGCCCGGTACCCAATTCGCCCTATAGTGAGTCGTATTACGCGCGCTCACTGGCCGTCGTTTTACAACGT
CGTGACTGGGAAAACCCTGGCGTTACCCAACTTAATCGCCTTGCAGCACATCCCCCTTTCGCCAGCTGGC
GTAATAGCGAAGAGGCCCGCACCGATCGCCCTTCCCAACAGTTGCGCAGCCTGAATGGCG
