>Addgene plasmid #58766 | pX330A-1x2 | addgene partial sequence | sequence record 156374 | CAG_enh-R 5'-AACGCCAATAGGGACTTTCC-3'
GCCCACTTGGCAGTACATCAAGTGTATCATATGCCAAGTACGCCCCCTATTGACGTCAATGACGGTAAAT
GGCCCGCCTGGCATTGTGCCCAGTACATGACCTTATGGGACTTTCCTACTTGGCAGTACATCTACGTATT
AGTCATCGCTATTACCATGGTCGAGGTGAGCCCCACGTTCTGCTTCACTCTCCCCATCTCCCCCCCCTCC
CCACCCCCAATTTTGTATTTATTTATTTTTTAATTATTTTGTGCAGCGATGGGGGCGGGGGGGGGGGGGG
G
